Addgene plasmid #153685: pGBW-m4252778
Purpose: Mammalian expression plasmid for SARS-CoV-2 ORF6 protein
Depositing lab: Ginkgo Bioworks & Benjie Chen. Depositing organization: Ginkgo Bioworks.
Backbone
  Vector backbone: pTwist_CMV_Puro_6 with AarI site removed
  Backbone size w/o insert (bp): 6080
  Vector type: Mammalian Expression
  Selectable markers: Puromycin
Growth in bacteria
  Bacterial resistance: Ampicillin, 100 μg/mL
  Growth temperature: 37°C
  Growth strain: DH5alpha
  Copy number: High Copy
Gene/Insert
  Gene/Insert name: SARS-CoV-2 ORF6 protein
  Species: Severe acute respiratory syndrome coronavirus 2
  Insert size (bp): 179
  Mutation: wt
  Entrez Gene: ORF6 (a.k.a. GU280_gp06)
  Promoter: CMV
  Tag / fusion protein: Cleavable TEV;HA (C terminal on backbone)
  Cloning method: Unknown
Resource information
  A portion of this plasmid was derived from a plasmid made by: GinkgoBioworks
Depositor comments: NCBI reference sequence: 43740572
How to cite: pGBW-m4252778 was a gift from Ginkgo Bioworks & Benjie Chen (Addgene plasmid # 153685 ; http://n2t.net/addgene:153685 ; RRID:Addgene_153685)
