[The description below was written by a language model from this plasmid's Addgene catalogue record and pLannotate feature annotations shown in this document.]
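Description:
pGBW-m4252778 is a mammalian expression plasmid for the wild-type ORF6 accessory protein of SARS-CoV-2, built on a pTwist_CMV_Puro_6 backbone from which an AarI site was removed. It is maintained in E. coli through a high-copy ColE1/pUC-type origin and an ampicillin resistance gene (β-lactamase). For selection in mammalian cells it carries a separate puromycin N-acetyltransferase cassette, which the feature table shows driven by the human ubiquitin C promoter and ended by a synthetic poly(A) signal.

The small ORF6 coding sequence (annotated as NS6_SARS2) lies on the reverse strand directly downstream of the CMV immediate-early enhancer and a core CMV promoter element, consistent with the CMV promoter listed in the catalogue entry. An SV40 poly(A) signal lies just beyond the end of the ORF and presumably terminates the transcript, although it is annotated on the opposite strand. The catalogue describes a C-terminal, backbone-encoded tag consisting of a TEV protease cleavage site followed by an HA epitope. These elements were not picked up as separate features in the automated annotation, so their exact placement cannot be confirmed from the table. The expression units are flanked by β-globin insulator fragments along with bacterial rrnG and T7 transcription terminators, an arrangement that helps isolate the cassettes from read-through transcription. A few short annotated fragments (large T antigen, bla(M), a stray CMV promoter piece) are probably annotation by-products, not functional parts.

ORF6 is annotated as an interferon antagonist that interferes with nuclear import, blocking STAT1 translocation and the expression of interferon-stimulated genes. The plasmid suits transient or puromycin-selected expression of HA-detectable ORF6 in mammalian cells, although the record states no purpose beyond expression.
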