Features (pLannotate 1.2.2; 19 found; start..end, strand, type, name):
     42..88      +  terminator     T7 terminator: transcription terminator for bacteriophage T7 RNA polymerase
     93..164     -  misc_feature   5' β-globin insulator: insulator upstream of the human β-globin locus (Farrell et al., 2002)
    316..452     -  terminator     rrnG terminator: transcription terminator from the E. coli ribosomal RNA rrnG operon (Albrechtsen et al., 1991)
    465..1325    -  CDS            AmpR: β-lactamase; bla; confers resistance to ampicillin, carbenicillin, and related antibiotics
   1591..1639    -  polyA_signal   poly(A) signal: synthetic polyadenylation signal
   1668..2265    -  CDS            PuroR (fragment): puromycin N-acetyltransferase; pac from Streptomyces; confers resistance to puromycin
   2269..3478    -  promoter       UbC promoter: human ubiquitin C promoter
   3742..3806    +  CDS            bla(M) (fragment): β-lactamase lacking the signal sequence; bla(M); allows cytosolic expression of β-lactamase
   3978..4566    +  rep_origin     ori: high-copy-number ColE1/pMB1/pBR322/pUC origin of replication
   4792..4863    -  misc_feature   3' β-globin insulator: insulator downstream of the human β-globin locus (Farrell et al., 2002)
   4908..5044    -  terminator     rrnG terminator: transcription terminator from the E. coli ribosomal RNA rrnG operon (Albrechtsen et al., 1991)
   5074..5120    -  terminator     T7 terminator: transcription terminator for bacteriophage T7 RNA polymerase
   5143..5212    +  CDS            large T antigen (fragment): large T antigen from SV40 (simian virus 40)
   5235..5356    +  polyA_signal   SV40 poly(A) signal: SV40 polyadenylation signal
   5457..5639    -  CDS            NS6_SARS2: Experimental evidence at protein level: Swiss-Prot protein existence level 1. Disrupts cell nuclear import complex formation by tethering karyopherin alpha 2 and karyopherin beta 1 to the membrane. Retention of import factors at the ER/Golgi membrane leads to a loss of transport into the nucleus. Thereby prevents STAT1 nuclear translocation in response to interferon signaling, thus blocking the expression of interferon stimulated genes (ISGs) that display multiple antiviral activities (PubMed:33097660). Suppresses IFN-beta production possibly by blocking IRF3 nuclear translocation (PubMed:3297
   5714..5765    -  promoter       CMVd2 promoter: truncated human cytomegalovirus (CMV) immediate early promoter that yields moderately reduced expression relative to the full-length promoter
   5828..5845    +  promoter       CMV promoter (fragment): human cytomegalovirus (CMV) immediate early promoter
   5918..6221    -  enhancer       CMV enhancer: human cytomegalovirus immediate early enhancer
   6302..24      +  polyA_signal   poly(A) signal (across the origin): synthetic polyadenylation signal
>Addgene plasmid #153685 | pGBW-m4252778 | addgene full sequence | sequence record 300692 | Ginkgo NGS Result
GGATGTGTGTTGGTTTTTTGTGTGTGTAACGCAACGATTGATAGCATAACCCCTTGGGGCCTCTAAACGG
GTCTTGAGGGGTTTTTTGAATTGAGAGGTAGCTGAAGCTGCTGTTATGACCACTAGAGGGAAGAAGATAC
CTGTGGAGCTAATGGTCCAAGATGTCGGGAGCCGCGATCGCTGCCAAAAAGGTAAGCTGACGATAGCTGA
CGAGATTCGATGCCCGACGAGCAAATGAGCGCCACGGCTGTTCGCGTAAGCTCGAAACGACGGAGATTCG
ATAGAGCCAGAGTCGAGTTTAAACGATTCGGGATCTTAAGGATAAATTTCTGGTAAGGAGGACACGTATG
GAAGTGGGCAAGTTGGGGAAGCCGTATCCGTTGCTGAATCTGGCATATGTGGGAGTATAAGACGCGCAGC
GTCGCATCAGGCATTTTTTTCTGCGCCAATGCACCTAGAATCGGTTACCAATGCTTAATCAGTGAGGCAC
CTATCTCAGCGATCTGTCTATTTCGTTCATCCATAGTTGCCTGACTCCCCGTCGTGTAGATAACTACGAT
ACGGGAGGGCTTACCATCTGGCCCCAGTGCTGCAATGATACCGCGAGACCCACGCTCACCGGCTCCAGAT
TTATCAGCAATAAACCAGCCAGCCGGAAGGGCCGAGCGCAGAAGTGGTCCTGCAACTTTATCCGCCTCCA
TCCAGTCTATCAACTGTTGCCGGGAAGCTAGAGTAAGTAGTTCGCCAGTTAATAGTTTACGCAAGGTTGT
TGCCATTGCTACAGGCATCGTGGTGTCACGCTCGTCGTTTGGTATGGCTTCATTCAGCTCCGGTTCCCAA
CGATCAAGGCGAGTTACATGATCCCCCATGTTGTGCAAAAAAGCGGTTAGCTCCTTCGGTCCTCCAATCG
TTGTCAGAAGTAAGTTGGCCGCAGTGTTATCACTCATGGTTATGGCAGCACTGCATAATTCTCTTACTGT
CATGCCATCCGTAAGATGCTTTTCTGTGACTGGTGAATACTCAACCAAGTCATTCTGAGAATAGTGTATG
CGGCGACCGAGTTGCTCTTGCCCGGCGTCAATACGGGATAATACCGCGCCACATAGCAGAACTTTAAAAG
TGCTCATCATTGGAAAGCGTTCTTCGGGGCGAAAACTCTCAAGGATCTTACCGCTGTTGAGATCCAGTTC
GATGTAACCCACTCGCGCACCCAACTGATCTTCAGCATCTTTTACTTTCACCAGCGTTTCTGGGTGAGCA
AAAACAGGAAGGCAAAATGCCGCAAAAAAGGGAATAAGGGCGACACGGAAATGTTGAATACTCATGCGAA
AGCCTCCTGCTGATCCTGTCTCTTGATAGATGTTTGCAAAAGCTAGGACTCGATTATACGTTGACCGATC
AGACTATCAATATCTAGGTTTAAACAGATCGGTACGCTGCCGTGACCAGGCTTGAGTACAATATCTGACG
ATTGGACTTCCTGGGTCCCAAGCTGGATTCCGACTGGCTGACTGCCAAGCAACGATATGGATCGTCGAGA
CTCGCACTGAGAGGATCGTTCTCGGTACACCAGGCGCGCCTAGCGTTACACACACAAAAAACCAACACAC
ATCCATCTTCGATGGATAGCGATTTTATTATCTAAGACTAGGCTTACATACTAGCCTAGGCACCGGGCTT
GCGGGTCATGCACCAGGTGCGCGGTCCTTCGGGCACCTCGACGTCGGCGGTGACGGTGAAGCCGAGCCGC
TCGTAGAAGGGGAGGTTGCGGGGCGCGGAGGTCTCCAGGAAGGCGGGCACCCCGGCGCGCTCGGCGGCCT
CCACTCCGGGGAGCACGACGGCGCTGCCCAGACCCTTGCCCTGGTGGTCGGGCGAGACGCCGACGGTGGC
CAGGAACCACGCGGGCTCCTTGGGCCGGTGCGGCGCCAGGAGGCCCTCCATCTGTTGCTGCGCGGCCAGC
CGGGAACCGCTCAACTCGGCCATGCGCGGGCCGATCTCGGCGAACACCGCCCCCGCTTCGACGCTCTCCG
GCGTGGTCCAGACCGCCACCGCGGCGCCGTCGTCCGCGACCCACACCTTGCCGATGTCGAGCCCGACGCG
CGTGAGGAAGAGTTCTTGCAGCTCGGTGACCCGCTCGATGTGGCGGTCCGGATCGACGGTGTGGCGCGTG
GCGGGGTAGTCGGCGAACGCGGCGGCGAGGGTGCGTACGGCCCTGGGGACGTCGTCGCGGGTGGCGAGGC
GCACCGTGGGCTTGTACTCGGTCATGTTGTCTAACAAAAAAGCCAAAAACGGCCAGAATTTAGCGGACAA
TTTACAAGTCTAACACTGAAAATTACATATTGACCCAAATGATTACATTTCAAAAGGTGCCTAAAAAACT
TCACAAAACACACTCGCCAACCCCGAGCGCATAGTTCAAAACCGGAGCTTCAGCTACTTAAGAAGATAGG
TACATAAAACCGACCAAAGAAACTGACGCCTCACTTATCCCTCCCCTCACCAGAGGTCCGGCGCCTGTCG
ATTCAGGAGAGCCTACCCTAGGCCCGAACCCTGCGTCCTGCGACGGAGAAAAGCCTACCGCACACCTACC
GGCTGGTGGCCCCACCCTGCATTATAAGCCAACAGAACGGGTGACGTCACGACACGACGAGGGCGCGCGC
TCCCAAAGGTACGGGTGCACTGCCCAACGGCACCGCCATAACTGCCGCCCCCGCAACAGACGACAAACCG
AGTTCTCCAGTCAGTGACAAACTTCACGTCAGGGTCCCCAGATGGTGCCCAGCCCATCTCACCCGAATAA
GAGCTTTCCCGCATTAGCGAAGGGCTCAAGACCTTGGGTTCTTGCCGCCCACCATGCCCCCCACCTTGTT
TCAACGACCTCACAGCCCGCCTCACAAGCGTCTTCCATTCAAGACTCGGGAACAGCCGCCATTTTGCTGC
GCTCCCCCCAACCCCCAGTTCAGGGCAACCTTGCTCGCGGACCCAGACTACAGCCCTTGGCGGTCTCTCC
ACACGCTTCCGTCCCACCGAGCGGCCCGGCGGCCACGAAAGCCCCGGCCAGCCCAGCAGCCCGCTACTCA
CCAAGTGACGATCACAGCGATCCACAAACAAGAACCGCGACCCAAATCCCGGCTGCGACGGAACTAGCTG
TGCCACACCCGGCGCGTCCTTATATAATCATCGGCGTTCACCGCCCCACGGAGATCCCTCCGCAGAATCG
CCGAGAAGGGACTACTTTTCCTCGCCTGTTCCGCTCTCTGGAAAGAAAACCAGTGCCCTAGAGTCACCCA
AGTCCCGTCCTAAAATGTCCTTCTGCTGATACTGGGGTTCTAAGGCCGAGTCTTATGAGCAGCGGGCCGC
TGTCCTGAGCGTCCGGGCGGAAGGATCAGGACGCTCCTGCGCCCTTCGTCTGACGTGGCAGCGCTCGCCG
TGACGAGGGGGGCGCCCGCGGGAGGCGCCAAAACCCGGCGCGGAGGCCAGGCGCGCCCCGATTTCGATAT
TCCTCGGATCTCGGATAGATCGGGATTGAGGATGTAGGTTGAACTTCTCTCGGGTGATCCCGATCTCGGA
TATTCGGGATTGGAGTAATACCTGGCGATAGGCGCTGCCAAGCAATAGCCAAGGCGCAAGGCCGGCCAAG
AGACTTGCGATAGTTCGTTCGAGAGGTAGCCTGCAAGATGGATCGGACGAAAGGTTTGAAGATTTTCCGA
CGAGGGCCTTGGAGAGTTCGGAAATTTAAATGCAACTATGGATGAACGAAATAGACAGATCGCTGAGATA
GGTGCCTCACTGATTAAGCATTGGTAACTGTCAGACCAAGTTTACTCATATATACTTTAGATTGATTTAA
AACTTCATTTTTAATTTAAAAGGATCTAGGTGAAGATCCTTTTTGATAATCTCATGACCAAAATCCCTTA
ACGTGAGTTTTCGTTCCACTGAGCGTCAGACCCCGTAGAAAAGATCAAAGGATCTTCTTGAGATCCTTTT
TTTCTGCGCGTAATCTGCTGCTTGCAAACAAAAAAACCACCGCTACCAGCGGTGGTTTGTTTGCCGGATC
AAGAGCTACCAACTCTTTTTCCGAAGGTAACTGGCTTCAGCAGAGCGCAGATACCAAATACTGTTCTTCT
AGTGTAGCCGTAGTTAGGCCACCACTTCAAGAACTCTGTAGCACCGCCTACATACCTCGCTCTGCTAATC
CTGTTACCAGTGGCTGCTGCCAGTGGCGATAAGTCGTGTCTTACCGGGTTGGACTCAAGACGATAGTTAC
CGGATAAGGCGCAGCGGTCGGGCTGAACGGGGGGTTCGTGCACACAGCCCAGCTTGGAGCGAACGACCTA
CACCGAACTGAGATACCTACAGCGTGAGCTATGAGAAAGCGCCACGCTTCCCGAAGGGAGAAAGGCGGAC
AGGTATCCGGTAAGCGGCAGGGTCGGAACAGGAGAGCGCACGAGGGAGCTTCCAGGGGGAAACGCCTGGT
ATCTTTATAGTCCTGTCGGGTTTCGCCACCTCTGACTTGAGCGTCGATTTTTGTGATGCTCGTCAGGGGG
GCGGAGCCTATGGAAAAACGCCAGCAACGCGGCCTTTTTACGGTTCCTGGCCTTTTGCTGGCCTTTTGCT
CACATGATTTAAATGAAACTCGTAATCGGAGAACGGGTGCAATAGCAAGGACCAGATCGAACTTGACTGA
CGCAATTCTGAGCGTAGTCGAAACCCAGACAAGTCGATCTCGCCAAGTAGCTGACTTGACTGGTTAATTA
AGTTTCGATAGCCCAAGGTAACCAATGAGATTAGGGAGGGAAGAAAGTTTGATGAACTACTTCTGACCCC
TAGTGGTGTCCAGAAAAGACCATTAAAGGAATGTCTTGATCGAAATCGAGAGATCGCCTGCAGGATAGCT
GACGACCTTAAGGATAAATTTCTGGTAAGGAGGACACGTATGGAAGTGGGCAAGTTGGGGAAGCCGTATC
CGTTGCTGAATCTGGCATATGTGGGAGTATAAGACGCGCAGCGTCGCATCAGGCATTTTTTTCTGCGCCA
ATGCCGGTAGATAGCAATCCGGCCCGAGGGGCACAAAAAACCCCTCAAGACCCGTTTAGAGGCCCCAAGG
GGTTATGCTACGATACCGATAGAGATGGGCCAATACCACATTTGTAGAGGTTTTACTTGCTTTAAAAAAC
CTCCCACACCTCCCCCTGAACCTGAAACATAAAATGAATGCAATTGTTGTTGTTAACTTGTTTATTGCAG
CTTATAATGGTTACAAATAAAGCAATAGCATCACAAATTTCACAAATAAAGCATTTTTTTCACTGCATTC
TAGTTGTGGTTTGTCCAAACTCATCAATGTATCTTATCATGTCTGTGAGCTGAAGGTACGCTGTATCTCA
GTCAGTCAAGCTAGCTTACGCATAATCTGGTACGTCATAGGGGTACGACTGAAAGTAAAGGTTTTCATCA
ATCTCCATTGGTTGCTCTTCATCTAATTGAGAATATTTATTCTCAGTTAGTGACTTAGATAAATTTTTAA
TTATGAGGTTTATGATGTAATCAAGATTCCAAATGGAAACTTTAAAAGTCCTCATAATAATTAGTAATAT
CTCTGCTATAGTAACCTGAAAGTCAACGAGATGAAACATGGTGGCGGCCGCTGGCGGGTGTGTCGAGTGG
ATGGTAGGATCGACAAAGATCTGATCTGACGGTTCACTAAACCAGCTCTGCTTATATAGACCTCCCACCG
TACACGCCTACCGCCCATTTGCGTCAATGGGGCGGAGTTGTTACGACATTTTGGAAAGTCCCGTTGATTT
TGGTGCCAAAACAAACTCCCATTGACGTCAATGGGGTGGAGACTTGGAAATCCCCGTGAGTCAAACCGCT
ATCCACGCCCATTGATGTACTGCCAAAACCGCATCAGCATGGTAATAGCGATGACTAATACGTAGATGTA
CTGCCAAGTAGGAAAGTCCCATAAGGTCATGTACTGGGCATAATGCCAGGCGGGCCATTTACCGTCATTG
ACGTCAATAGGGGGCGTACTTGGCATATGATACACTTGATGTACTGCCAAGTGGGCAGTTTACCGTAAAT
ACTCCACCCATTGACGTCAATGGAAAGTCCCTATTGGCGTTACTATGGGAACATACGTCATTATTGACGT
CAATGGGCGGGGGTCGTTGGGCGGTCAGCCAGGCGGGCCATTTACCGTAAGTTATGTAACGCGGAACTCC
ATATATGGGCTATGAACTAATGACCCCGTAATTGATTACTAGATCTGGCTACACTCGATCAGCAGTTAGA
TAATAAAATCGCTATCCATCGAAGAT
